>Addgene plasmid #24423 | PCLP-2/NT-IgG (104) | addgene partial sequence | sequence record 30201 | 24423 with hPCLP-2-F (GCCCAAGATGAATCTGGTTG)
CTCAGAGAGAGAGAGAGGAAGAGGAAGAGGAGGAGAGGGAGAAGGAAGAGGTAGAGAAACAAGAGGAGGA
GGAAGAGGAGGAGCTGCTCCCTGTGAATGGATCCCAAGAAGAAGCCAAGCCTCAGGTCCGTGACTTTACA
GGTAAGTTGATCCGGAGGGAGGGTGTCTGCTGGAAGCAGGCTCAGCGCTCCTGCCTGGACGCATCCCGGC
TATGCAGCCCCAGTCCAGGGCAGCAAGGCAGGCCCCGTCTGCCTCTTCACCCGGAGGCCTCTGCCCGCCC
CACTCATGCTCAGGGAGAGGGTCTTCTGGCTTTTTCCCCAGGCTCTGGGCAGGCACAGGCTAGGTGCCCC
TAACCCAGGCCCTGCACACAAAGGGGCAGGTGCTGGGCTCAGACCTGCCAAGAGCCATATCCGGGAGGAC
CCTGCCCCTGACCTAAGCCCACCCCAAAGGCCAAACTCTCCACTCCCTCAGCTCGGACACCTTCTCTCCT
CCCAGATTCCAGTAACTCCCAATCTTCTCTCTGCAGAGCCCAAATCTTGTGACAAAACTCACACATGCCC
ACCGTGCCCAGGTAAGCCAGCCCAGGCCTCGCCCTCCAGCTCAAGGCGGGACAGGTGCCCTAGAGTAGCC
TGCATCCAGGGACAGGCCCCAGCCGGGTGCTGAC
