>Addgene plasmid #24423 | PCLP-2/NT-IgG (104) | addgene partial sequence | sequence record 30202 | 24423 with EF1a-fwd
TTCGGTGTCGTGAGGATTCTCTAGCGGCACGAGGACCATGGGCCGGCTGCTGCGGGCCGCCCGGCTGCCG
CCGCTGCTTTCGCCGCTGCTGCTTCTGCTGGTTGGGGGAGCGTTCCTGGGTGCCTGTGTGGCTGGGTCTG
ATGAGCCTGGCCCAGAGGGCCTCACCTCCACCTCCCTGCTAGACCTCCTGCTGCCCACTGGCTTGGAGCC
ACTGGACTCAGAGGAGCCTAGTGAGACCATGGGCCTGGGAGCTGGGCTGGGAGCCCCTGGCTCAGGCTTC
CCCAGCGAAGAGAATGAAGAGTCTCGGATTCTGCAGCCACCACAGTACTTCTGGGAAGAGGAGGAAGAGC
TGAATGACTCAAGTCTGGACCTGGGACCCACTGCAGATTATGTTTTTCCTGACTTAACTGAGAAGGCAGG
TTCCATTGAAGACACTAGCCAGGCTCAAGAGCTGCCAAACCTCCCCTCTCCCTTGCCCAAGATGAATCTG
GTTGAGCCTCCCTGGCATATGCCTCCCAGAGAGGAGGAAGAAGAGGAAGAGGAAGAGGAGGAGAGGGAGA
AGGAAGAGGTAGAGAAACAAGAGGAGGAGGAAGAGGAGGAGCTGCTCCCTGTGAATGGATCCCAAGAAGA
AGCCAAGCCTCAGGTCCGTGACTTTACAGGTAAGTTGATCC
