[The description below was written by a language model from this plasmid's Addgene catalogue record.]
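Description:
PCLP-2/NT-IgG (104) is a mammalian expression plasmid built on the Ig/pEG-BOS backbone (about 7.3 kb without insert). It encodes a chimeric protein in which the N-terminal acidic domain of human PCLP-2, also called endoglycan (gene PODXL2), is fused to the Fc region of human IgG1. The plasmid is maintained in E. coli as a high-copy construct under ampicillin selection. The record does not list a promoter explicitly, but the recommended EF-1a forward sequencing primer suggests that an EF-1α promoter lies upstream of the insert. No mammalian selection marker or origin details are given, and no feature table accompanies the entry.

The insert is a 630 bp fragment covering nucleotides 1–630 of the PCLP-2 coding sequence. It was amplified by PCR from a PCLP-2 cDNA clone and placed upstream of the Fc sequence, so the Fc lies at the C terminus of the fusion. The PCR product carried NheI and BclI ends, which were ligated into the compatible XbaI and BamHI sites of the vector. Both junctions were destroyed in the process, so the insert cannot be excised with those enzymes. The depositor notes that the IgG1 portion was not confirmed by sequencing, although the lab has tested it functionally.

Fc fusions of this kind are generally used to produce a protein fragment in mammalian cells in a form that can be captured or detected through the Fc moiety. This construct was deposited with work identifying endoglycan as a member of the CD34/podocalyxin family of sialomucins, and it isolates the acidic N-terminal region of the protein from the rest of the molecule. The record does not state the specific assays it was used in.
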