Addgene plasmid #24423: PCLP-2/NT-IgG (104)
Depositing lab: Steven Rosen. Depositing organization: University of California, San Francisco (UCSF). Publication: Identification of endoglycan, a member of the CD34/podocalyxin family of sialomucins. Sassetti C, Van Zante A, Rosen SD. J Biol Chem. 2000 Mar 24. 275(12):9001-10. 10.1074/jbc.275.12.9001 PubMed 10722749.
Backbone
  Vector backbone: Ig/pEG-BOS
  Backbone size w/o insert (bp): 7300
  Vector type: Mammalian Expression
Growth in bacteria
  Bacterial resistance: Ampicillin, 100 μg/mL
  Growth temperature: 37°C
  Growth strain: DH5alpha
  Copy number: High Copy
Gene/Insert
  Gene/Insert name: PCLP-2 (alt name: Endoglycan)
  Species: H. sapiens (human)
  Insert size (bp): 630
  Mutation: N-terminal (acidic) domain of PCLP-2 (1-630 bp) fused to Human IgG1 Fc
  Entrez Gene: PODXL2 (a.k.a. PODLX2)
  Tag / fusion protein: Human IgG1 Fc (C terminal on insert)
  Cloning method: Restriction Enzyme; 5′ cloning site XbaI/NheI (destroyed during cloning); 3′ cloning site BamHI/BclI (destroyed during cloning)
  Sequencing primers: 5′ EF-1a Forward
Terms and licenses: Academic/Nonprofit Terms; Industry Terms: Not Available to Industry
Depositor comments: PCR from PCLP-2 clone G11H9-11b with primers (CS36 and CS38). Insert had NheI and BclI sites compatible with XbaI and BamHI in vector. Can NOT be excised. The IgG1 tag was not confirmed in sequencing, but the lab has tested it functionally.
How to cite: PCLP-2/NT-IgG (104) was a gift from Steven Rosen (Addgene plasmid # 24423 ; http://n2t.net/addgene:24423 ; RRID:Addgene_24423)
